Addgene plasmid #46135: pCasper4-QF#7-hsp70
Depositing lab: Christopher Potter. Depositing organization: Johns Hopkins University and School of Medicine. Publication: Improved and expanded Q-system reagents for genetic manipulations. Riabinina O, Luginbuhl D, Marr E, Liu S, Wu MN, Luo L, Potter CJ. Nat Methods. 2015 Jan 12. doi: 10.1038/nmeth.3250. PubMed 25581800.
Backbone
  Vector backbone: pCaSpeR4
  Backbone size w/o insert (bp): 7865
  Total vector size (bp): 9182
  Modifications to backbone: Introduced hsp70 terminator
  Vector type: Insect Expression
  Selectable markers: white
Growth in bacteria
  Bacterial resistance: Ampicillin, 100 μg/mL
  Growth temperature: 37°C
  Growth strain: DH5alpha
  Copy number: Unknown
Gene/Insert
  Gene/Insert name: QF#7 (alt names: QF DNA binding domain; QF Activation Domain; QF2)
  Species: Synthetic
  Insert size (bp): 1053
  Cloning method: Ligation Independent Cloning
  Sequencing primers: 5′ pCasper-F
Terms and licenses: Academic/Nonprofit Terms; Industry Terms: Not Available to Industry
Depositor comments: Please see this additional reference https://www.ncbi.nlm.nih.gov/pubmed/20434990 for more information on the Q-system.
How to cite: pCasper4-QF#7-hsp70 was a gift from Christopher Potter (Addgene plasmid # 46135 ; http://n2t.net/addgene:46135 ; RRID:Addgene_46135)
