[The description below was written by a language model from this plasmid's Addgene catalogue record and pLannotate feature annotations shown in this document.]
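Description:
pCasper4-QF#7-hsp70 is a Drosophila P-element transformation vector built on the pCaSpeR4 backbone and carrying QF#7, a synthetic variant of the Q-system transcriptional activator also known as QF2. The 9.2 kb plasmid is maintained in E. coli through a ColE1/pUC-type origin and an ampicillin resistance gene (β-lactamase with its own promoter); short remnants of the pBR322 bom and rop regions are also detected. For use in flies, the annotated P element 5' and 3' ends define the segment that can be mobilised into the germline genome by P transposase. The mini-white gene, a shortened white allele lacking part of its first intron, serves as the visible eye-colour marker for identifying transformants in a white mutant background.

The payload is a roughly 1 kb synthetic coding sequence that, according to its alternative names, combines the QF DNA-binding domain with the QF activation domain. It was inserted by ligation-independent cloning and is followed by an hsp70 terminator that the depositor added to the backbone. Neither the QF#7 insert nor the hsp70 terminator is called by the automated feature table, which leaves the region between mini-white and the residual polylinker fragment unannotated. The record also states no promoter upstream of QF#7. This is consistent with a promoterless cassette into which enhancer or promoter fragments of interest can be cloned, though that intended use is not stated explicitly. QF-type activators bind QUAS sites to drive effector or reporter transgenes, giving a binary expression system that works independently of GAL4/UAS. This construct belongs to a set of improved Q-system reagents for genetic manipulation in flies.
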