Features (pLannotate 1.2.2; 11 found; start..end, strand, type, name):
      1..586     +  misc_feature   P element 5' end: No description available
   1364..4246    -  CDS            mini-white: Drosophila white gene eye color pigment; white; This is a modified version of the white gene lacking part of the first intron.
   6110..6128    +  misc_feature   MCS (fragment): pUC18/19 multiple cloning site
   6190..6422    +  misc_feature   P element 3' end: P element 3' end
   6422..6924    +  gene           mini-white (fragment): white; This modified version of the white gene lacks part of the first intron.
   6923..6992    -  misc_feature   bom (fragment): basis of mobility region from pBR322
   7094..7129    -  CDS            rop (fragment): Rop protein, which maintains plasmids at low copy number; rop
   7224..7328    +  promoter       AmpR promoter: bla
   7329..8189    +  CDS            AmpR: β-lactamase; bla; confers resistance to ampicillin, carbenicillin, and related antibiotics
   8360..8948    +  rep_origin     ori: high-copy-number ColE1/pMB1/pBR322/pUC origin of replication
   8954..9182    +  CDS            mini-white (fragment): Drosophila white gene eye color pigment; white; This is a modified version of the white gene lacking part of the first intron.
>Addgene plasmid #46135 | pCasper4-QF#7-hsp70 | depositor full sequence | sequence record 65037 | pCasper4-QF#7-hsp70 sequence 9182 bps
CATGATGAAATAACATAAGGTGGTCCCGTCGATAGCCGAAGCTTACCGAAGTATACACTTAAATTCAGTG
CACGTTTGCTTGTTGAGAGGAAAGGTTGTGTGCGGACGAATTTTTTTTTGAAAACATTAACCCTTACGTG
GAATAAAAAAAAATGAAATATTGCAAATTTTGCTGCAAAGCTGTGACTGGAGTAAAATTAATTCACGTGC
CGAAGTGTGCTATTAAGAGAAAATTGTGGGAGCAGAGCCTTGGGTGCAGCCTTGGTGAAAACTCCCAAAT
TTGTGATACCCACTTTAATGATTCGCAGTGGAAGGCTGCACCTGCAAAAGGTCAGACATTTAAAAGGAGG
CGACTCAACGCAGATGCCGTACCTAGTAAAGTGATAGAGCCTGAACCAGAAAAGATAAAAGAAGGCTATA
CCAGTGGGAGTACACAAACAGAGTAAGTTTGAATAGTAAAAAAAATCATTTATGTAAACAATAACGTGAC
TGTGCGTTAGGTCCTGTTCATTGTTTAATGAAAATAAGAGCTTGAGGGAAAAAATTCGTACTTTGGAGTA
CGAAATGCGTCGTTTAGAGCAGCAGCCGAATTAATTCTAGTTCCAGTGAAATCCAAGCATTTTCTAAATT
AAATGTATTCTTATTATTATAGTTGTTATTTTTGATATATATAAACAACACTATTATGCCCACCATTTTT
TTGAGATGCATCTACACAAGGAACAAACACTGGATGTCACTTTCAGTTCAAATTGTAACGCTAATCACTC
CGAACAGGTCACAAAAAATTACCTTAAAAAGTCATAATATTAAATTAGAATAAATATAGCTGTGAGGGAA
ATATATACAAATATATTGGAGCAAATAAATTGTACATACAAATATTTATTACTAATTTCTATTGAGACGA
AATGAACCACTCGGAACCATTTGAGCGAACCGAATCGCGCGGAACTAACGACAGTCGCTCCAAGGTCGTC
GAACAAAAGGTGAATGTGTTGCGGAGAGCGGGTGGGAGACAGCGAAAGAGCAACTACGAAACGTGGTGTG
GTGGAGGTGAATTATGAAGAGGGCGCGCGATTTGAAAAGTATGTATATAAAAAATATATCCCGGTGTTTT
ATGTAGCGATAAACGAGTTTTTGATGTAAGGTATGCAGGTGTGTAAGTCTTTTGGTTAGAAGACAAATCC
AAAGTCTACTTGTGGGGATGTTCGAAGGGGAAATACTTGTATTCTATAGGTCATATCTTGTTTTTATTGG
CACAAATATAATTACATTAGCTTTTTGAGGGGGCAATAAACAGTAAACACGATGGTAATAATGGTAAAAA
AAAAAACAAGCAGTTATTTCGGATATATGTCGGCTACTCCTTGCGTCGGGCCCGAAGTCTTAGAGCCAGA
TATGCGAGCACCCGGAAGCTCACGATGAGAATGGCCAGACCCACGTAGTCCAGCGGCAGATCGGCGGCGG
AGAAGTTAAGCGTCTCCAGGATGACCTTGCCCGAACTGGGGCACGTGGTGTTCGACGATGTGCAGCTAAT
TTCGCCCGGCTCCACGTCCGCCCATTGGTTAATCAGCAGACCCTCGTTGGCGTAACGGAACCATGAGAGG
TACGACAACCATTTGAGGTATACTGGCACCGAGCCCGAGTTCAAGAAGAAGCCGCCAAAGAGCAGGAATG
GTATGATAACCGGCGGACCCACAGACAGCGCCATCGAGGTCGAGGAGCTGGCGCAGGATATTAGATATCC
GAAGGACGTTGACACATTGGCCACCAGAGTGACCAGCGCCAGGCAGTTGAAGAAGTGCAGCACTCCGGCC
CGCAGTCCGATCATCGGATAGGCAATCGCCGTGAAGACCAGTGGCACTGTGAGAAAAAGCGGTAATTCGG
CAATCGTTTTGCCCAGAAAGTATGTGTCACAGCGATAAAGTCGACTTCGGGCCTCCCTCATAAAAACTGG
CAGCTCTGAGGTGAACACCTAAATCGAATCGATTCATTAGAAAGTTAGTAAATTATTAATATGCAAATGT
ATTCTAAACAAGACTTACATTTATCGTGGCAAAGACGTTTTGAAAGGTCATGTTGGTCAGGAAGAGGAAG
ATGGCTCCGTTGATATTCATCACGCCCACTTGCGTGAGTTGTTGGCCCAAAAAGATGAGGCCAATCAAGA
TGGCAACCATCTGCAAATTAAAATGTTACTCGCATCTCATTAATATTCATATCTTCAACATGTTCGCGAG
TTAAATGAAATTTATTTATTTTCTGCAAAACTATAAACTATACATCTCATTGAAAAAAACTAAGAAGGGT
GTGGAATCAGGCAATTCTAACTAAAATCTAGCGAATTTGTTTCCAAGAATTGTAAGCGTTATATCATTTG
TTTCCACTGGAACCACTCACCGTTGTCTGAATAAGTCGCACTTTTACGAGGAGTGGTTCCTTGAGCACCG
ACAGCCAGGATCGCCACAGGACCGCCCGGAACTGCATGAACCAGGTGGCCTTGTAGGTGTACCCATTCTC
CGGCTGCTCCAGTGGCTTCTCCAAATTTTTGGTGGCCAACAACTGCTCCATATCCCGGGCTACTTTGCTA
ATAGCAAAATTGTCGCATATCTTGGCGATCCGATCACGGGACTCGATCTCCCGTCCGGGCACAACGGCCA
ACACCTGTACGTAAAAGTCCGCCGGATTGTAGTTGGTAGGACACTGGGCACCCACGCTGGATAGGAGTTG
AGATGTAATGTAATGCTAGATACCCTTAATAAACACATCGAACTCACTAGGAAAAGAAGTCGACGGCTTC
GCTGGGAGTGCCCAAGAAAGCTACCCTGCCCTCGGCCATCAGAAGGATCTTGTCAAAGAGCTCAAACAGC
TCGGAAGACGGCTGATGAATGGTCAGGATGACGGTCTTGCCCTTCTGCGACAGCTTCTTCAGCACCTGGA
CGACGCTGTGGGCGGTAAATGAGTCCAGTCCGGAGGTGGGCTCATCGCAGATCAGAAGCGGCGGATCGGT
TAGTGCCTCGGAGGCGAATGCCAGACGCTTCCTTTCTCCGCCGGACAGACCTTTCACCCTGCCGGGCACA
CCGATGATCGTGTGCTGACATTTGCTGAGCGAAAGCTCCTGGATCACCTGATCCACGCGGGCCACTCGCT
GCCGATAGGTCAGATGTCGTGGCATCCGCACCATGGCCTGGAAAATCAGGTGTTCCCTGGCCGTTAGGGA
GCCGATAAAGAGGTCATCCTGCTGGACATAGGCGCACCTGGCCTGCATCTCCTTGGCGTCCACAGGTTGG
CCATTGAGCAGTCGCATCCCGGATGGCGATACTTGGATGCCCTGCGGCGATCGAAAGGCAAGGGCATTCA
GCAGGGTCGTCTTTCCGGCACCGGAACTGCCCATCACGGCCAAAAGTTCGCCCGGATAGGCCACGCCGCA
AACTGAGTTTCAAATTGGTAATTGGACCCTTTATTAAGATTTCACACAGATCAGCCGACTGCGAATAGAA
ACTCACCGTTCTTGAGCAAATGTTTCCTGGGCGCCGGTATGTGTCGCTCGTTGCAGAATAGTCCGCGTGT
CCGGTTGACCAGCTGCCGCCATCCGGAGCCCGGCTGATTGACCGCCCCAAAGATGTCCATATTGTGCCAG
GCATAGGTGAGGTTCTCGGCTAGTTGGCCGCTCCCTGAACCGGAGTCCTCCGGCGGACTGGGTGGCAGGA
GCGTGCCGTAGTTTTTGGCCTGCCCGAAGCCCTGGTTAATGCAGCTCTGCGAAGCCGCTCCGCTGTCACC
CTGCAATGATAGGGGATCTCAAATATCAACTACAAGCGTTATGCTCATCTAACCCCGAACAAAACGAAGT
ATCCTACGAAGTAGGTTTATACTTTTATTTATTTTTTGTGCATCTAGGATCAGCTTAAAATATCTGGTTG
TTATATTTTTTGTAAAAAAGAATGTAGTCGAAAATGAATGCCTTTAGATGTCTTGATCATGATATGATCT
TAAAAATTGTCTTATATAGCGAGCACAGCTACCAGAATAATCTGTTTCGTGTCACTATTTGTTTGTGCGA
TTGCGGTTTGGGATTTTTGTGGGTCGCAGTTCTCACGCCGCAGACAATTTGATGTTGCAATCGCAGTTCC
TATAGATCAAGTGAACTTAAGATGTATGCACATGTACTACTCACATTGTTCAGATGCTCGGCAGATGGGT
GTTTGCTGCCTCCGCGAATTAATAGCTCCTGATCCTCTTGGCCCATTGCCGGGATTTTTCACACTTTCCC
CTGCTTACCCACCCAAAACCAATCACCACCCCAATCACTCAAAAAACAAACAAAAATAAGAAGCGAGAGG
AGTTTTGGCACAGCACTTTGTGTTTAATTGATGGCGTAAACCGCTTGGAGCTTCGTCACGAAACCGCTGA
CAAAATGCAACTGAAGGCGGACATTGACGCTACGTAACGCTACAAACGGTGGCGAAAGAGATAGCGGACG
CAGCGGCGAAAGAGACGGCGATATTTCTGTGGACAGAGAAGGAGGCAAACAGCGCTGACTTTGAGTGGAA
TGTCATTTTGAGTGAGAGGTAATCGAAAGAACCTGGTACATCAAATACCCTTGGATCGAAGTAAATTTAA
AACTGATCAGATAAGTTCAATGATATCCAGTGCAGTAAAAAAAAAAAATGTTTTTTTTATCTACTTTCCG
CAAAAATGGGTTTTATTAACTTACATACATACTAGAATTCGGTACCCGCCCGGGGATCAGATCCGCGGCC
GCATAGGCCACTAGTGGATCTGGATCCTCTAGACAACATGCCACCCAAGCGCAAAACGCTTAACGCTGCG
GCTGAGGCTAACGCTCATGCCGACGGACACGCCGACGGAAACGCCGACGGACACGTGGCCAATACGGCCG
CGTCCTCGAATAATGCGAGGTTCGCTGATCTCACTAACATCGATACTCCGGGTCTGGGACCCACAACTAC
GACCCTGCTCGTGGAACCAGCACGCTCAAAGCGTCAACGAGTGTCCCGCGCATGCGACCAGTGCCGTGCA
GCCCGAGAGAAATGCGACGGAATACAGCCTGCGTGTTTCCCGTGCGTTTCCCAGGGAAGGTCCTGCACTT
ATCAGGCTTCGCCGAAAAAGAGGGGAGTTCAAACCGGTTATATTCGTACGCTGGAGCTCGCCCTCGCCTG
GATGTTTGAAAATGTCGCGCGTTCCGAAGATGCCTTGCATAACCTCCTCGTCCGTGACGCCGGACAAGGA
TCAGCTCTGCTCGTTGGTAAAGATTCGCCGGCTGCCGAGCGACTCCATGCCCGTTGGGCTACTAGCCGTG
TCAATAAGAGCATTACCCGCCTCCTCCGTCAGTTGGAGCTCCCTCCTACCGCCACGGCTACGGCCTCGAT
AATGCCGCACGTGATGGAGCAGCCTCTCAGTACCAGCATTAACCCCGTCAACGACCGCTTCAACGGTATT
CCCAACCCCACTCCGTATAACTCCGATGCAGCTCTCGATGCTATCACTCAGACCAACGATTATGGAAGCG
TAAATACACATGGTATCCTCTCTACTTACCCGCCACCGGCTACGCACCTTAATGAAGCTTCCGTCGCTCT
CGCTCCCGGTGGCGCCCCCCCCCGACCGCCTCCTCCGTATGTTGACAGCACGACCAATCACCCGCCGTAC
CACTCGAATCTGGTTCCAATGGCGAACTTTGGTTACTCGACCGTTGATTACGATGCCATGGTTGACGATT
TGGCTAGCATTGAATACACGGACGCTGTGGATGTCGACCCACAGTTTATGACCAATCTGGGATTCGTTCC
TGGATGTAACTTCTCCGACATTAATACATACGAACAGTGATGACGTCTATCGATACCGTCGACTAAAGCC
AAATAGAAAATTATTCAGTTCCTGGCTTAAGTTTTTAAAAGTGATATTATTTATTTGGTTGTAACCAACC
AAAAGAATGTAAATAACTAATACATAATTATGTTAGTTTTAAGTTAGCAACAAATTGATTTTAGCTATAT
TAGCTACTTGGTTAATAAATAGAATATATTTATTTAAAGATAATTGCGTTTTTATTGTCAGGGAGTGAGT
TTGCTTAAAAACTCGTTTAGATCCTCTAGAGTCGACCTCGAACGTTAACGTTAACGTAACGTTAACTCGA
GGCCTCGAGGTCGACCTGCAGCCAAGCTTTGCGTACTCGCAAATTATTAAAAATAAAACTTTAAAAATAA
TTTCGTCTAATTAATATTATGAGTTAATTCAAACCCCACGGACATGCTAAGGGTTAATCAACAATCATAT
CGCTGTCTCACTCAGACTCAATACGACACTCAGAATACTATTCCTTTCACTCGCACTTATTGCAAGCATA
CGTTAAGTGGATGTCTCTTGCCGACGGGACCACCTTATGTTATTTCATCATGGTCTGGCCATTCTCATCG
TGAGCTTCCGGGTGCTCGCATATCTGGCTCTAAGACTTCGGGCCCGACGCAAGGAGTAGCCGACATATAT
CCGAAATAACTGCTTGTTTTTTTTTTTACCATTATTACCATCGTGTTTACTGTTTATTGCCCCCTCAAAA
AGCTAATGTAATTATATTTGTGCCAATAAAAACAAGATATGACCTATAGAATACAAGTATTTCCCCTTCG
AACATCCCCACAAGTAGACTTTGGATTTGTCTTCTAACCAAAAGACTTACACACCTGCATACCTTACATC
AAAAACTCGTTTATCGCTACATAAAACACCGGGATATATTTTTTATATACATACTTTTCAAATCGCGCGC
CCTCTTCATAATTCACCTCCACCACACCACGTTTCGTAGTTGCTCTTTCGCTGTCTCCCACCCGCTCTCC
GCAACACATTCACCTTTTGTTCGACGACCTTGGAGCGACTGTCGTTAGTTCCGCGCGATTCGGTGCGGTA
TTTCACACCGCATATGGTGCACTCTCAGTACAATCTGCTCTGATGCCGCATAGTTAAGCCAGCCCCGACA
CCCGCCAACACCCGCTGACGCGCCCTGACGGGCTTGTCTGCTCCCGGCATCCGCTTACAGACAAGCTGTG
ACCGTCTCCGGGAGCTGCATGTGTCAGAGGTTTTCACCGTCATCACCGAAACGCGCGAGACGAAAGGGCC
TCGTGATACGCCTATTTTTATAGGTTAATGTCATGATAATAATGGTTTCTTAGACGTCAGGTGGCACTTT
TCGGGGAAATGTGCGCGGAACCCCTATTTGTTTATTTTTCTAAATACATTCAAATATGTATCCGCTCATG
AGACAATAACCCTGATAAATGCTTCAATAATATTGAAAAAGGAAGAGTATGAGTATTCAACATTTCCGTG
TCGCCCTTATTCCCTTTTTTGCGGCATTTTGCCTTCCTGTTTTTGCTCACCCAGAAACGCTGGTGAAAGT
AAAAGATGCTGAAGATCAGTTGGGTGCACGAGTGGGTTACATCGAACTGGATCTCAACAGCGGTAAGATC
CTTGAGAGTTTTCGCCCCGAAGAACGTTTTCCAATGATGAGCACTTTTAAAGTTCTGCTATGTGGCGCGG
TATTATCCCGTGTTGACGCCGGGCAAGAGCAACTCGGTCGCCGCATACACTATTCTCAGAATGACTTGGT
TGAGTACTCACCAGTCACAGAAAAGCATCTTACGGATGGCATGACAGTAAGAGAATTATGCAGTGCTGCC
ATAACCATGAGTGATAACACTGCGGCCAACTTACTTCTGACAACGATCGGAGGACCGAAGGAGCTAACCG
CTTTTTTGCACAACATGGGGGATCATGTAACTCGCCTTGATCGTTGGGAACCGGAGCTGAATGAAGCCAT
ACCAAACGACGAGCGTGACACCACGATGCCTGTAGCAATGGCAACAACGTTGCGCAAACTATTAACTGGC
GAACTACTTACTCTAGCTTCCCGGCAACAATTAATAGACTGGATGGAGGCGGATAAAGTTGCAGGACCAC
TTCTGCGCTCGGCCCTTCCGGCTGGCTGGTTTATTGCTGATAAATCTGGAGCCGGTGAGCGTGGGTCTCG
CGGTATCATTGCAGCACTGGGGCCAGATGGTAAGCCCTCCCGTATCGTAGTTATCTACACGACGGGGAGT
CAGGCAACTATGGATGAACGAAATAGACAGATCGCTGAGATAGGTGCCTCACTGATTAAGCATTGGTAAC
TGTCAGACCAAGTTTACTCATATATACTTTAGATTGATTTAAAACTTCATTTTTAATTTAAAAGGATCTA
GGTGAAGATCCTTTTTGATAATCTCATGACCAAAATCCCTTAACGTGAGTTTTCGTTCCACTGAGCGTCA
GACCCCGTAGAAAAGATCAAAGGATCTTCTTGAGATCCTTTTTTTCTGCGCGTAATCTGCTGCTTGCAAA
CAAAAAAACCACCGCTACCAGCGGTGGTTTGTTTGCCGGATCAAGAGCTACCAACTCTTTTTCCGAAGGT
AACTGGCTTCAGCAGAGCGCAGATACCAAATACTGTCCTTCTAGTGTAGCCGTAGTTAGGCCACCACTTC
AAGAACTCTGTAGCACCGCCTACATACCTCGCTCTGCTAATCCTGTTACCAGTGGCTGCTGCCAGTGGCG
ATAAGTCGTGTCTTACCGGGTTGGACTCAAGACGATAGTTACCGGATAAGGCGCAGCGGTCGGGCTGAAC
GGGGGGTTCGTGCACACAGCCCAGCTTGGAGCGAACGACCTACACCGAACTGAGATACCTACAGCGTGAG
CATTGAGAAAGCGCCACGCTTCCCGAAGGGAGAAAGGCGGACAGGTATCCGGTAAGCGGCAGGGTCGGAA
CAGGAGAGCGCACGAGGGAGCTTCCAGGGGGAAACGCCTGGTATCTTTATAGTCCTGTCGGGTTTCGCCA
CCTCTGACTTGAGCGTCGATTTTTGTGATGCTCGTCAGGGGGGCGGAGCCTATGGAAAAACGCCTTCTTC
TTGAACTCGGGCTCGGTGCCAGTATACCTCAAATGGTTGTCGTACCTCTCATGGTTCCGTTACGCCAACG
AGGGTCTGCTGATTAACCAATGGGCGGACGTGGAGCCGGGCGAAATTAGCTGCACATCGTCGAACACCAC
GTGCCCCAGTTCGGGCAAGGTCATCCTGGAGACGCTTAACTTCTCCGCCGCCGATCTGCCGCTGGACTAC
GTGGGTCTGGCC
