>Addgene plasmid #46135 | pCasper4-QF#7-hsp70 | addgene partial sequence | sequence record 68057 | pCasper-F 5'-gggttttattaacttacat-3'
GGGATCAGATCCGCGGCCGCATAGGCCACTAGTGGATCTGGATCCTCTAGACAACATGCCACCCAAGCGC
AAAACGCTTAACGCTGCGGCTGAGGCTAACGCTCATGCCGACGGACACGCCGACGGAAACGCCGACGGAC
ACGTGGCCAATACGGCCGCGTCCTCGAATAATGCGAGGTTCGCTGATCTCACTAACATCGATACTCCGGG
TCTGGGACCCACAACTACGACCCTGCTCGTGGAACCAGCACGCTCAAAGCGTCAACGAGTGTCCCGCGCA
TGCGACCAGTGCCGTGCAGCCCGAGAGAAATGCGACGGAATACAGCCTGCGTGTTTCCCGTGCGTTTCCC
AGGGAAGGTCCTGCACTTATCAGGCTTCGCCGAAAAAGAGGGGAGTTCAAACCGGTTATATTCGTACGCT
GGAGCTCGCCCTCGCCTGGATGTTTGAAAATGTCGCGCGTTCCGAAGATGCCTTGCATAACCTCCTCGTC
CGTGACGCCGGACAAGGATCAGCTCTGCTCGTTGGTAAAGATTCGCCGGCTGCCGAGCGACTCCATGCCC
GTTGGGCTACTAGCCGTGTCAATAAGAGCATTACCCGCCTCCTCCGTCAGTTGGAGCTCCCTCCTACCGC
CACGGCTACGGCCTCGATAATGCCGCACGTGATGGAGCAGCCTCTCAGTACCAGCATTAACCCCGTCAAC
GACCGCTTCAACGGTATTCCCAACCCCACTCCGTATAACTCCGATGCAGCTCTCGATGCTATCACTCAGA
CCAACGATTATGGAAGCGTAAATACACATGGTATCCTCTCTACTTACCCGCCACCGGCTACGCACCTTAA
TGAAGCTTCCGTCGCTCTCGCTCCCGGTGGCGCCCCCCCCCGA
