>Addgene plasmid #46135 | pCasper4-QF#7-hsp70 | addgene partial sequence | sequence record 68333 | hsp70REV-SEQ 5'-GCAAACTCACTCCCTGACA-3'
AATATATTCTATTTATTAACCAAGTAGCTAATATAGCTAAAATCAATTTGTTGCTAACTTAAAACTAACA
TAATTATGTATTAGTTATTTACATTCTTTTGGTTGGTTACAACCAAATAAATAATATCACTTTTAAAAAC
TTAAGCCAGGAACTGAATAATTTTCTATTTGGCTTTAGTCGACGGTATCGATAGACGTCATCACTGTTCG
TATGTATTAATGTCGGAGAAGTTACATCCAGGAACGAATCCCAGATTGGTCATAAACTGTGGGTCGACAT
CCACAGCGTCCGTGTATTCAATGCTAGCCAAATCGTCAACCATGGCATCGTAATCAACGGTCGAGTAACC
AAAGTTCGCCATTGGAACCAGATTCGAGTGGTACGGCGGGTGATTGGTCGTGCTGTCAACATACGGAGGA
GGCGGTCGGGGGGGGGCGCCACCGGGAGCGAGAGCGACGGAAGCTTCATTAAGGTGCGTAGCCGGTGGCG
GGTAAGTAGAGAGGATACCATGTGTATTTACGCTTCCATAATCGTTGGTCTGAGTGATAGCATCGAGAGC
TGCATCGGAGTTATACGGAGTGGGGTTGGGAATACCGTTGAAGCGGTCGTTGACGGGGTTAATGCTGGTA
CTGAGAGGCTGCTCCATCACGTGCGGCATTATCGAGGCCGTAGCCGTGGCGGTAGGAGGGAGCTCCAACT
GACGGAGGAGGCGGGTAATGCTCTTATTGACACGGCTAGTAGCCCAACGGGCATGGAGTCGCTCGGCAGC
CGGCGAATCTTTACCAACGAGCAGAGCTGATCCTTGTCCGGCGTCACGGACGAGGAGGTTATGCAAGGCA
TCTTCGGAACGCGCGACATTTTCAAACATCCAGGCGA
